>Addgene plasmid #66506 | SSTR5-Tango | depositor partial sequence | sequence record 113625 | empty Tango
GACGGATCGGGAGATCTCCCGATCCCCTATGGTGCACTCTCAGTACAATCTGCTCTGATGCCGCATAGTT
AAGCCAGTATCTGCTCCCTGCTTGTGTGTTGGAGGTCGCTGAGTAGTGCGCGAGCAAAATTTAAGCTACA
ACAAGGCAAGGCTTGACCGACAATTGCATGAAGAATCTGCTTAGGGTTAGGCGTTTTGCGCTGCTTCGCG
ATGTACGGGCCAGATATACGCGTTGACATTGATTATTGACTAGTTATTAATAGTAATCAATTACGGGGTC
ATTAGTTCATAGCCCATATATGGAGTTCCGCGTTACATAACTTACGGTAAATGGCCCGCCTGGCTGACCG
CCCAACGACCCCCGCCCATTGACGTCAATAATGACGTATGTTCCCATAGTAACGCCAATAGGGACTTTCC
ATTGACGTCAATGGGTGGAGTATTTACGGTAAACTGCCCACTTGGCAGTACATCAAGTGTATCATATGCC
AAGTACGCCCCCTATTGACGTCAATGACGGTAAATGGCCCGCCTGGCATTATGCCCAGTACATGACCTTA
TGGGACTTTCCTACTTGGCAGTACATCTACGTATTAGTCATCGCTATTACCATGGTGATGCGGTTTTGGC
AGTACATCAATGGGCGTGGATAGCGGTTTGACTCACGGGGATTTCCAAGTCTCCACCCCATTGACGTCAA
TGGGAGTTTGTTTTGGCACCAAAATCAACGGGACTTTCCAAAATGTCGTAACAACTCCGCCCCATTGACG
CAAATGGGCGGTAGGCGTGTACGGTGGGAGGTCTATATAAGCAGAGCTCTCTGGCTAACTAGAGAACCCA
CTGCTTACTGGCTTATCGAAATTAATACGACTCACTATAGGGAGACCCAAGCTGGCTAGCGTTTAAACTT
AAGCTTGGTACCGAGCTCGGATCCACTAGTCCAGTGTGGTGGAATTCTGCAGATATCCAGCACAGTGGCG
GCCGCGCCACCATGAAGACGATCATCGCCCTGAGCTACATCTTCTGCCTGGTATTCGCCGACTACAAGGA
CGATGATGACGCCAGCATCGATACCGGTGGACGCACCCCACCCAGCCTGGGTCCCCAAGATGAGTCCTGC
ACCACCGCCAGCTCCTCCCTGGCCAAGGACACTTCATCGACCGGTGAGAACCTGTACTTCCAGCTAAGAT
TAGATAAAAGTAAAGTGATTAACAGCGCATTAGAGCTGCTTAATGAGGTCGGAATCGAAGGTTTAACAAC
CCGTAAACTCGCCCAGAAGCTAGGTGTAGAGCAGCCTACATTGTATTGGCATGTAAAAAATAAGCGGGCT
TTGCTCGACGCCTTAGCCATTGAGATGTTAGATAGGCACCATACTCACTTTTGCCCTTTAGAAGGGGAAA
GCTGGCAAGATTTTTTACGTAATAACGCTAAAAGTTTTAGATGTGCTTTACTAAGTCATCGCGATGGAGC
AAAAGTACATTTAGGTACACGGCCTACAGAAAAACAGTATGAAACTCTCGAAAATCAATTAGCCTTTTTA
TGCCAACAAGGTTTTTCACTAGAGAATGCATTATATGCACTCAGCGCTGTGGGGCATTTTACTTTAGGTT
GCGTATTGGAAGATCAAGAGCATCAAGTCGCTAAAGAAGAAAGGGAAACACCTACTACTGATAGTATGCC
GCCATTATTACGACAAGCTATCGAATTATTTGATCACCAAGGTGCAGAGCCAGCCTTCTTATTCGGCCTT
GAATTGATCATATGCGGATTAGAAAAACAACTTAAATGTGAAAGTGGGTCCGCGTACAGCCGCGCGCGTA
CGAAAAACAATTACGGGTCTACCATCGAGGGCCTGCTCGATCTCCCGGACGACGACGCCCCCGAAGAGGC
GGGGCTGGCGGCTCCGCGCCTGTCCTTTCTCCCCGCGGGACACACGCGCAGACTGTCGACGGCCCCCCCG
ACCGATGTCAGCCTGGGGGACGAGCTCCACTTAGACGGCGAGGACGTGGCGATGGCGCATGCCGACGCGC
TAGACGATTTCGATCTGGACATGTTGGGGGACGGGGATTCCCCGGGTCCGGGATTTACCCCCCACGACTC
CGCCCCCTACGGCGCTCTGGATATGGCCGACTTCGAGTTTGAGCAGATGTTTACCGATGCCCTTGGAATT
GACGAGTACGGTGGGTAGCTCGAGTCTAGAGGGCCCGTTTAAACCCGCTGATCAGCCTCGACTGTGCCTT
CTAGTTGCCAGCCATCTGTTGTTTGCCCCTCCCCCGTGCCTTCCTTGACCCTGGAAGGTGCCACTCCCAC
TGTCCTTTCCTAATAAAATGAGGAAATTGCATCGCATTGTCTGAGTAGGTGTCATTCTATTCTGGGGGGT
GGGGTGGGGCAGGACAGCAAGGGGGAGGATTGGGAAGACAATAGCAGGCATGCTGGGGATGCGGTGGGCT
CTATGGCTTCTGAGGCGGAAAGAACCAGCTGGGGCTCTAGGGGGTATCCCC
[124 nt withheld, positions 2502-2625]
C
[91 nt withheld, positions 2627-2717]
A
[49 nt withheld, positions 2719-2767]
CCTTTGACGTTGGAGTCCACGTTCTTT
[37 nt withheld, positions 2795-2831]
ACCCTATCTCGGTCTATTCTTTTGATTTATAAGGGATTTTGCCGATTTCGGCCTATTGGTTAAAAAATGA
GCTGATTTAACAAAAATTTAACGCGAATTAATTCTGTGGAATGTGTGTCAGTTAGGGTGTGGAAAGTCCC
CAGGCTCCCCAGCAGGCAGAAGTATGCAAAGCATGCATCTCAATTAGTCAGCAACCAGGTGTGGAAAGTC
CCCAGGCTCCCCAGCAGGCAGAAGTATGCAAAGCATGCATCTCAATTAGTCAGCAACCATAGTCCCGCCC
CTAACTCCGCCCATCCCGCCCCTAACTCCGCCCAGTTCCGCCCATTCTCCGCCCCATGGCTGACTAATTT
TTTTTATTTATGCAGAGGCCGAGGCCGCCTCTGCCTCTGAGCTATTCCAGAAGTAGTGAGGAGGCTTTTT
TGGAGGCCTAGGCTTTTGCAAAAAGCTCCCGGGAGCTTGTATATCCATTTTCGGATCTGATCAAGAGACA
GGATGAGGATCGTTTCGCATGATTGAACAAGATGGATTGCACGCAGGTTCTCCGGCCGCTTGGGTGGAGA
GGCTATTCGGCTATGACTGGGCACAACAGACAATCGGCTGCTCTGATGCCGCCGTGTTCCGGCTGTCAGC
GCAGGGGCGCCCGGTTCTTTTTGTCAAGACCGACCTGTCCGGTGCCCTGAATGAACTGCAGGACGAGGCA
GCGCGGCTATCGTGGCTGGCCACGACGGGCGTTCCTTGCGCAGCTGTGCTCGACGTTGTCACTGAAGCGG
GAAGGGACTGGCTGCTATTGGGCGAAGTGCCGGGGCAGGATCTCCTGTCATCTCACCTTGCTCCTGCCGA
GAAAGTATCCATCATGGCTGATGCAATGCGGCGGCTGCATACGCTTGATCCGGCTACCTGCCCATTCGAC
CACCAAGCGAAACATCGCATCGAGCGAGCACGTACTCGGATGGAAGCCGGTCTTGTCGATCAGGATGATC
TGGACGAAGAGCATCAGGGGCTCGCGCCAGCCGAACTGTTCGCCAGGCTCAAGGCGCGCATGCCCGACGG
CGAGGATCTCGTCGTGACCCATGGCGATGCCTGCTTGCCGAATATCATGGTGGAAAATGGCCGCTTTTCT
GGATTCATCGACTGTGGCCGGCTGGGTGTGGCGGACCGCTATCAGGACATAGCGTTGGCTACCCGTGATA
TTGCTGAAGAGCTTGGCGGCGAATGGGCTGACCGCTTCCTCGTGCTTTACGGTATCGCCGCTCCCGATTC
GCAGCGCATCGCCTTCTATCGCCTTCTTGACGAGTTCTTCTGAGCGGGACTCTGGGGTTCGAAATGACCG
ACCAAGCGACGCCCAACCTGCCATCACGAGATTTCGATTCCACCGCCGCCTTCTATGAAAGGTTGGGCTT
CGGAATCGTTTTCCGGGACGCCGGCTGGATGATCCTCCAGCGCGGGGATCTCATGCTGGAGTTCTTCGCC
CACCCCAACTTGTTTATTGCAGCTTATAATGGTTACAAATAAAGCAATAGCATCACAAATTTCACAAATA
AAGCATTTTTTTCACTGCATTCTAGTTGTGGTTTGTCCAAACTCATCAATGTATCTTATCATGTCTGTAT
ACCGTCGACCTCTAGCTAGAGCTTGGCGTAATCATGGTCATAGCTGTTTCCTGTGTGAAATTGTTATCCG
CTCACAATTCCACACAACATACGAGCCGGAAGCATAAAGTGTAAAGCCTGGGGTGCCTAATGAGTGAGCT
AACTCACATTAATTGCGTTGCGCTCACTGCCCGCTTTCCAGTCGGGAAACCTGTCGTGCCAGCTGCATTA
ATGAATCGGCCAACGCGCGGGGAGAGGCGGTTTGCGTATTGGGCGCTCTTCCGCTTCCTCGCTCACTGAC
TCGCTGCGCTCGGTCGTTCGGCTGCGGCGAGCGGTATCAGCTCACTCAAAGGCGGTAATACGGTTATCCA
CAGAATCAGGGGATAACGCAGGAAAGAACATGTGAGCAAAAGGCCAGCAAAAGGCCAGGAACCGTAAAAA
GGCCGCGTTGCTGGCGTTTTTCCATAGGCTCCGCCCCCCTGACGAGCATCACAAAAATCGACGCTCAAGT
CAGAGGTGGCGAAACCCGACAGGACTATAAAGATACCAGGCGTTTCCCCCTGGAAGCTCCCTCGTGCGCT
CTCCTGTTCCGACCCTGCCGCTTACCGGATACCTGTCCGCCTTTCTCCCTTCGGGAAGCGTGGCGCTTTC
TCATAGCTCACGCTGTAGGTATCTCAGTTCGGTGTAGGTCGTTCGCTCCAAGCTGGGCTGTGTGCACGAA
CCCCCCGTTCAGCCCGACCGCTGCGCCTTATCCGGTAACTATCGTCTTGAGTCCAACCCGGTAAGACACG
ACTTATCGCCACTGGCAGCAGCCACTGGTAACAGGATTAGCAGAGCGAGGTATGTAGGCGGTGCTACAGA
GTTCTTGAAGTGGTGGCCTAACTACGGCTACACTAGAAGAACAGTATTTGGTATCTGCGCTCTGCTGAAG
CCAGTTACCTTCGGAAAAAGAGTTGGTAGCTCTTGATCCGGCAAACAAACCACCGCTGGTAGCGGTTTTT
TTGTTTGCAAGCAGCAGATTACGCGCAGAAAAAAAGGATCTCAAGAAGATCCTTTGATCTTTTCTACGGG
GTCTGACGCTCAGTGGAACGAAAACTCACGTTAAGGGATTTTGGTCATGAGATTATCAAAAAGGATCTTC
ACCTAGATCCTTTTAAATTAAAAATGAAGTTTTAAATCAATCTAAAGTATATATGAGTAAACTTGGTCTG
ACAGTTACCAATGCTTAATCAGTGAGGCACCTATCTCAGCGATCTGTCTATTTCGTTCATCCATAGTTGC
CTGACTCCCCGTCGTGTAGATAACTACGATACGGGAGGGCTTACCATCTGGCCCCAGTGCTGCAATGATA
CCGCGAGACCCACGCTCACCGGCTCCAGATTTATCAGCAATAAACCAGCCAGCCGGAAGGGCCGAGCGCA
GAAGTGGTCCTGCAACTTTATCCGCCTCCATCCAGTCTATTAATTGTTGCCGGGAAGCTAGAGTAAGTAG
TTCGCCAGTTAATAGTTTGCGCAACGTTGTTGCCATTGCTACAGGCATCGTGGTGTCACGCTCGTCGTTT
GGTATGGCTTCATTCAGCTCCGGTTCCCAACGATCAAGGCGAGTTACATGATCCCCCATGTTGTGCAAAA
AAGCGGTTAGCTCCTTCGGTCCTCCGATCGTTGTCAGAAGTAAGTTGGCCGCAGTGTTATCACTCATGGT
TATGGCAGCACTGCATAATTCTCTTACTGTCATGCCATCCGTAAGATGCTTTTCTGTGACTGGTGAGTAC
TCAACCAAGTCATTCTGAGAATAGTGTATGCGGCGACCGAGTTGCTCTTGCCCGGCGTCAATACGGGATA
ATACCGCGCCACATAGCAGAACTTTAAAAGTGCTCATCATTGGAAAACGTTCTTCGGGGCGAAAACTCTC
AAGGATCTTACCGCTGTTGAGATCCAGTTCGATGTAACCCACTCGTGCACCCAACTGATCTTCAGCATCT
TTTACTTTCACCAGCGTTTCTGGGTGAGCAAAAACAGGAAGGCAAAATGCCGCAAAAAAGGGAATAAGGG
CGACACGGAAATGTTGAATACTCATACTCTTCCTTTTTCAATATTATTGAAGCATTTATCAGGGTTATTG
TCTCATGAGCGGATACATATTTGAATGTATTTAGAAAAATAAACAAATAGGGGTTCCGCGCACATTTCCC
CGAAAAGTGCCACCTGACGTC
