>Addgene plasmid #66506 | SSTR5-Tango | depositor partial sequence | sequence record 113626 | SSTR5
ATGGAACCACTCTTCCCTGCCAGCACTCCTAGCTGGAACGCTTCTTCTCCCGGCGCAGCCAGCGGTGGTG
GCGACAATAGAACGCTGGTGGGCCCCGCTCCTTCAGCCGGAGCCCGGGCTGTACTGGTCCCAGTCCTGTA
CCTGCTGGTCTGCGCCGCTGGGTTGGGCGGCAACACACTGGTGATTTACGTAGTGTTGCGGTTTGCAAAG
ATGAAAACTGTCACGAATATCTATATTCTCAACTTGGCAGTAGCCGACGTGCTGTATATGCTCGGATTGC
CGTTCCTGGCCACTCAGAATGCGGCATCTTTCTGGCCTTTCGGACCTGTGCTGTGCAGGCTGGTTATGAC
CCTTGATGGCGTCAATCAGTTTACCTCCGTTTTTTGCCTGACAGTGATGAGTGTTGATCGGTACCTCGCC
GTGGTCCATCCGCTCTCATCTGCCCGATGGAGGAGGCCTAGGGTGGCGAAACTGGCAAGTGCTGCTGCAT
GGGTGCTGTCCCTCTGTATGAGCCTCCCTCTGCTCGTGTTCGCAGACGTGCAAGAGGGAGGGACATGTAA
TGCTTCCTGGCCTGAGCCCGTAGGACTTTGGGGCGCTGTGTTTATTATTTACACCGCTGTTCTGGGATTC
TTCGCCCCTCTGCTGGTCATTTGCCTTTGCTATCTGCTGATAGTCGTAAAAGTTCGGGCCGCCGGGGTCA
GAGTTGGCTGTGTGAGGCGCCGGTCCGAACGCAAGGTGACCAGAATGGTGTTGGTGGTGGTGCTGGTGTT
CGCGGGCTGCTGGCTGCCTTTCTTCACAGTGAATATCGTCAATCTCGCCGTAGCACTGCCGCAGGAACCA
GCATCAGCAGGACTCTACTTCTTCGTAGTTATATTGTCTTACGCCAACTCCTGTGCCAACCCAGTCCTCT
ATGGGTTCCTCTCTGATAACTTCCGGCAAAGCTTTCAGAAAGTACTTTGCCTTAGAAAGGGGAGCGGAGC
GAAGGACGCAGATGCAACCGAGCCTCGACCAGACAGGATTCGACAGCAGCAAGAGGCCACACCACCCGCA
CACCGGGCCGCAGCAAACGGGTTGATGCAGACCAGCAAACTG
