>Addgene plasmid #66506 | SSTR5-Tango | addgene partial sequence | sequence record 121557 | CMV-F 5'-CGCAAATGGGCGGTAGGCGTG-3'
GCTCTCTGGCTAACTAGAGAACCCACTGCTTACTGGCTTATCGAAATTAATACGACTCACTATAGGGAGA
CCCAAGCTGGCTAGCGTTTAAACTTAAGCTTGGTACCGAGCTCGGATCCACTAGTCCAGTGTGGTGGAAT
TCTGCAGATATCCAGCACAGTGGCGGCCGCGCCACCATGAAGACGATCATCGCCCTGAGCTACATCTTCT
GCCTGGTATTCGCCGACTACAAGGACGATGATGACGCCAGCATCGATATGGAACCACTCTTCCCTGCCAG
CACTCCTAGCTGGAACGCTTCTTCTCCCGGCGCAGCCAGCGGTGGTGGCGACAATAGAACGCTGGTGGGC
CCCGCTCCTTCAGCCGGAGCCCGGGCTGTACTGGTCCCAGTCCTGTACCTGCTGGTCTGCGCCGCTGGGT
TGGGCGGCAACACACTGGTGATTTACGTAGTGTTGCGGTTTGCAAAGATGAAAACTGTCACGAATATCTA
TATTCTCAACTTGGCAGTAGCCGACGTGCTGTATATGCTCGGATTGCCGTTCCTGGCCACTCAGAATGCG
GCATCTTTCTGGCCTTTCGGACCTGTGCTGTGCAGGCTGGTTATGACCCTTGATGGCGTCAATCAGTTTA
CCT
