>Addgene plasmid #66506 | SSTR5-Tango | addgene partial sequence | sequence record 121558 | Tet-R 5'-GGCGAGTTTACGGGTTGTTA-3'
GCTCTAATGCGCTGTTAATCACTTTACTTTTATCTAATCTTAGCTGGAAGTACAGGTTCTCACCGGTCGA
TGAAGTGTCCTTGGCCAGGGTAGGAGCTGGCGGTGGTGCAGGACTCATCTTGGGGACCCAGGCTGGGTGG
GGTGCGTCCACCGGTATCGATCAGTTTGCTGGTCTGCATCAACCCGTTTGCTGCGGCCCGGTGTGCGGGT
GGTGTGGCCTCTTGCTGCTGTCGAATCCTGTCTGG
