[The description below was written by a language model from this plasmid's Addgene catalogue record.]
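Description:
SSTR5-Tango is a mammalian expression plasmid from the PRESTO-Tango collection, a set of G protein-coupled receptor constructs built for parallel screening of the human GPCRome by a transcriptional readout of arrestin recruitment. The backbone is the "empty Tango" vector, which was derived from pcDNA3.1(+). It is maintained as a high-copy plasmid in E. coli under ampicillin selection, and it carries a neomycin resistance marker so that transfected mammalian cells can be selected with G418.

The insert is the human somatostatin receptor 5 (SSTR5) coding sequence, about 1.1 kb, placed under the CMV promoter for strong constitutive expression. A FLAG epitope supplied by the backbone sits at the N terminus of the receptor, which generally allows detection of the expressed protein. The depositor's comments indicate that a tTA (tetracycline-controlled transactivator) sequence lies downstream of the receptor. This fits the stated Tango principle, in which arrestin translocation to the activated receptor leads to transcriptional activation of a reporter. The record does not itemise the other elements linking receptor to tTA, nor the reporter or cell line used with it. The receptor was cloned by restriction enzymes, with NotI at the 5′ end. The 3′ site is recorded as XhoI, but the depositor cautions that most vectors in this series carry an XbaI site rather than XhoI downstream of tTA, so the site in a given clone should be confirmed by sequencing.

The plasmid was produced under the Illuminating the Druggable Genome program. It is intended for ligand screening and profiling of SSTR5 activation through arrestin recruitment rather than G protein signalling.
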