Addgene plasmid #66506: SSTR5-Tango
Purpose: Expression of G protein-coupled receptors for PRESTO-Tango: parallel receptorome expression and screening via transcriptional output, with transcriptional activation following arrestin translocation
Depositing lab: Bryan Roth. Depositing organization: University of North Carolina at Chapel Hill. Publication: PRESTO-Tango as an open-source resource for interrogation of the druggable human GPCRome. Kroeze WK, Sassano MF, Huang XP, Lansu K, McCorvy JD, Giguere PM, Sciaky N, Roth BL. Nat Struct Mol Biol. 2015 May;22(5):362-9. doi: 10.1038/nsmb.3014. Epub 2015 Apr 20. PubMed 25895059.
Backbone
  Vector backbone: empty Tango
  Backbone size w/o insert (bp): 6632
  Vector type: Mammalian Expression
  Selectable markers: Neomycin (select with G418)
Growth in bacteria
  Bacterial resistance: Ampicillin, 100 μg/mL
  Growth temperature: 37°C
  Growth strain: DH5alpha
  Copy number: High Copy
Gene/Insert
  Gene/Insert name: SSTR5
  Species: H. sapiens (human)
  Insert size (bp): 1092
  Entrez Gene: SSTR5 (a.k.a. SS-5-R, SST5)
  Promoter: CMV
  Tag / fusion protein: FLAG (N terminal on backbone)
  Cloning method: Restriction Enzyme; 5′ cloning site NotI (not destroyed); 3′ cloning site XhoI (unknown if destroyed)
  Sequencing primers: 5′ CMV-F; 3′ Tet-R
Terms and licenses: Academic/Nonprofit Terms; Industry Terms: Not Available to Industry
Depositor comments: Please note: Most of the PRESTO-Tango vectors do not contain the XhoI cut site downstream of the tTA sequence and instead carry an XbaI site. If you need to perform an XhoI digest we recommend sequencing with a forward primer at the C-terminus of tTA to determine which of the two sites is present. Suggested primer: 5-gagctccacttagacggcgagg-3. Original backbone was pcDNA3.1(+). These plasmids were generated as part of the Illuminating the Druggable Genome (IDG) program sponsored by the NIH Common Fund. The goal of this program is to identify, gather, and distribute information and resources for proteins that currently are not well-studied yet belong to commonly drug-targeted protein families: protein kinases, non-olfactory G-protein coupled receptors (GPCRs), and ion channels. The IDG program is designed to develop fundamental research tools for understudied proteins, elucidate their function, and disseminate the IDG-related resources and data to the greater scientific community.
How to cite: SSTR5-Tango was a gift from Bryan Roth (Addgene plasmid # 66506 ; http://n2t.net/addgene:66506 ; RRID:Addgene_66506)
